>Addgene plasmid #56172 | mCardinal-PDHA1-N-10 | depositor partial sequence | sequence record 87071 | insert sequence
GATCCGCTAGCACCGCCACCATGAGGAAGATGCTCGCCGCCGTCTCCCGCGTGCTGTCTGGCGCTTCTCA
GAAGCCGGCAAGCAGAGTGCTGGTAGCATCCCGTAATTTTGCAAATGATGCTACATTTGAAATTAAGAAA
TGTGACCTTCACCGGCTGGAAGAAGGCCCTCCTGTCACAACAGTGCTCACCAGGGAGGATGGGCTCAAAT
ACTACAGGATGATGCAGACTGTACGCCGAATGGAGTTGAAAGCAGATCAGCTGTATAAACAGAAAATTAT
TCGTGGTTTCTGTCACTTGTGTGATGGTCAGGAAGCTTGCTGTGTGGGCCTGGAGGCCGGCATCAACCCC
ACAGACCATCTCATCACAGCCTACCGGGCTCACGGCTTTACTTTCACCCGGGGCCTTTCCGTCCGAGAAA
TTCTCGCAGAGCTTACAGGACGAAAAGGAGGTTGTGCTAAAGGGAAAGGAGGATCGATGCACATGTATGC
CAAGAACTTCTACGGGGGCAATGGCATCGTGGGAGCGCAGGTGCCCCTGGGCGCTGGGATTGCTCTAGCC
TGTAAGTATAATGGAAAAGATGAGGTCTGCCTGACTTTATATGGCGATGGTGCTGCTAACCAGGGCCAGA
TATTCGAAGCTTACAACATGGCAGCTTTGTGGAAATTACCTTGTATTTTCATCTGTGAGAATAATCGCTA
TGGAATGGGAACGTCTGTTGAGAGAGCGGCAGCCAGCACTGATTACTACAAGAGAGGCGATTTCATTCCT
GGGCTGAGAGTGGATGGAATGGATATCCTGTGCGTCCGAGAGGCAACAAGGTTTGCTGCTGCCTATTGTA
GATCTGGGAAGGGGCCCATCCTGATGGAGCTGCAGACTTACCGTTACCACGGACACAGTATGAGTGACCC
TGGAGTCAGTTACCGTACACGAGAAGAAATTCAGGAAGTAAGAAGTAAGAGTGACCCTATTATGCTTCTC
AAGGACAGGATGGTGAACAGCAATCTTGCCAGTGTGGAAGAACTAAAGGAAATTGATGTGGAAGTGAGGA
AGGAGATTGAGGATGCTGCCCAGTTTGCCACGGCCGATCCTGAGCCACCTTTGGAAGAGCTGGGCTACCA
CATCTACTCCAGCGACCCACCTTTTGAAGTTCGTGGTGCCAATCAGTGGATCAAGTTTAAGTCAGTCAGT
AGCTCCGGAGGGGATCCACCGGTCGCCACC
[732 nt withheld, positions 1221-1952]
TAAGCGGCCGCGACTCTAGATCATAATCAGCCATAC
