>Addgene plasmid #56172 | mCardinal-PDHA1-N-10 | addgene partial sequence | sequence record 117585 | mKate2-TurboRFP-R 5'-TGAAGTGGTGGTTGTTCACG-3'
TTCTCCTTGATCAGCTCCTCGCCCTTGCTCACCATGGTGGCGACCGGTGGATCCCCTCCGGAGCTACTGA
CTGACTTAAACTTGATCCACTGATTGGCACCACGAACTTCAAAAGGTGGGTCGCTGGAGTAGATGTGGTA
GCCCAGCTCTTCCAAAGGTGGCTCAGGATCGGCCGTGGCAAACTGGGCAGCATCCTCAATCTCCTTCCTC
ACTTCCACATCAATTTCCTTTAGTTCTTCCACACTGGCAAGATTGCTGTTCACCATCCTGTCCTTGAGAA
GCATAATAGGGTCACTCTTACTTCTTACTTCCTGAATTTCTTCTCGTGTACGGTAACTGACTCCAGGGTC
ACTCATACTGTGTCCGTGGTAACGGTAAGTCTGCAGCTCCATCAGGATGGGCCCCTTCCCAGATCTACAA
TAGGCAGCAGCAAACCTTGTTGCCTCTCGGACGCACAGGATATCCATTCCATCCACTCTCAGCCCAGGAA
TGAAATCGCCTCTCTTGTAGTAATCAGTGCTGGCTGCCGCTCTCTCAACAGACGTTCCCATTCCATAGCG
ATTATTCTCACAGATGAAAATACAAGGTAATTTCCACAAAGCTGCCATGTTGTAAGCTTCGAATATCTGG
CCCTGGTTAGCAGCACCATCGCCATATAAAGTCAGGCAGACCTCATCTTTTCCA
