[The description below was written by a language model from this plasmid's Addgene catalogue record.]
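Description:
mCardinal-PDHA1-N-10 is a mammalian expression plasmid built on the mCardinal-N1 backbone (about 4.75 kb without the insert), an N1-style fusion vector in which a gene of interest is placed upstream of the fluorescent protein coding sequence. It is maintained in E. coli as a high-copy plasmid under kanamycin selection. It also carries a neomycin resistance marker, so transfected mammalian cells can be selected with G418 if stable lines are wanted. No feature table accompanies the record, so the origin of replication and other backbone elements are not itemised. The listed 3′ sequencing primer implies an SV40 polyadenylation signal downstream of the expression cassette.

The payload is human PDHA1, which encodes the E1 alpha subunit of the pyruvate dehydrogenase complex. It is expressed from the CMV promoter, with mCardinal fused to its C terminus. Placing the tag at the C-terminal end leaves the N terminus of PDHA1 free, which matters because mitochondrial import signals normally sit there. The record accordingly lists the mitochondrial matrix as the localization of the fusion. The "N-10" suffix probably refers to the linker between the two proteins, but the record does not define it, and the cloning method is listed as unknown.

mCardinal is a far-red fluorescent protein, recorded here with excitation at 604 nm and emission at 659 nm. The construct therefore serves as a red-excitable marker of the mitochondrial matrix for fluorescence microscopy in transfected mammalian cells. It can be used to view mitochondrial morphology or combined with green and orange fluorophores in multicolour imaging.
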