Addgene plasmid #56172: mCardinal-PDHA1-N-10
Purpose: Localization: Mitochondrial Matrix, Excitation: 604, Emission: 659
Depositing lab: Michael Davidson. Depositing organization: Florida State University, Tallahassee. Publication: Non-invasive intravital imaging of cellular differentiation with a bright red-excitable fluorescent protein. Chu J, Haynes RD, Corbel SY, Li P, Gonzalez-Gonzalez E, Burg JS, Ataie NJ, Lam AJ, Cranfill PJ, Baird MA, Davidson MW, Ng HL, Garcia KC, Contag CH, Shen K, Blau HM, Lin MZ. Nat Methods. 2014 Mar 16. doi: 10.1038/nmeth.2888. PubMed 24633408.
Backbone
  Vector backbone: mCardinal-N1
  Backbone size w/o insert (bp): 4750
  Vector type: Mammalian Expression
  Selectable markers: Neomycin (select with G418)
Growth in bacteria
  Bacterial resistance: Kanamycin, 50 μg/mL
  Growth temperature: 37°C
  Growth strain: DH5alpha
  Copy number: High Copy
Gene/Insert
  Gene/Insert name: PDHA1 (alt name: NM_000284)
  Species: H. sapiens (human)
  Entrez Gene: PDHA1 (a.k.a. E1alpha, PDHA, PDHAD, PDHCE1A, PHE1A)
  Promoter: CMV
  Tag / fusion protein: mCardinal (C terminal on backbone)
  Cloning method: Unknown
  Sequencing primers: 5′ CMV-F; 3′ SV40pA-R
Terms and licenses: Academic/Nonprofit Terms; Industry Terms
Depositor comments: . Excitation = 604; Emission = 659
How to cite: mCardinal-PDHA1-N-10 was a gift from Michael Davidson (Addgene plasmid # 56172 ; http://n2t.net/addgene:56172 ; RRID:Addgene_56172)
